Addgene plasmid #27027: pQCXIH-Flag Smad3 AAGY
Depositing lab: Joan Massague. Depositing organization: Memorial Sloan-Kettering Cancer Center. Publication: Ubiquitin ligase Nedd4L targets activated Smad2/3 to limit TGF-beta signaling. Gao S, Alarcon C, Sapkota G, Rahman S, Chen PY, Goerner N, Macias MJ, Erdjument-Bromage H, Tempst P, Massague J. Mol Cell. 2009 Nov 13. 36(3):457-68. 10.1016/j.molcel.2009.09.043 PubMed 19917253.
Backbone
  Vector backbone: pQCXIH
  Backbone manufacturer: Clontech
  Backbone size w/o insert (bp): 7800
  Vector type: Mammalian Expression, Retroviral
  Selectable markers: Hygromycin
Growth in bacteria
  Bacterial resistance: Ampicillin, 100 μg/mL
  Growth temperature: 37°C
  Growth strain: DH5alpha
  Copy number: High Copy
Gene/Insert
  Gene/Insert name: Smad3
  Species: H. sapiens (human)
  Insert size (bp): 1300
  Mutation: P181A P182A
  Entrez Gene: SMAD3 (a.k.a. HSPC193, HsT17436, JV15-2, LDS1C, LDS3, MADH3, hMAD-3, hSMAD3, mad3)
  Tag / fusion protein: Flag (N terminal on insert)
  Cloning method: Restriction Enzyme; 5′ cloning site blunt end cloning (destroyed during cloning); 3′ cloning site blunt end cloning (destroyed during cloning)
  Sequencing primers: 5′ LNCX; 3′ IRES-R
Terms and licenses: Academic/Nonprofit Terms; Industry Terms: Not Available to Industry
Depositor comments: cDNA PCRed from pCS2-Flag Smad3 with 5' primer containing Flag tag.
How to cite: pQCXIH-Flag Smad3 AAGY was a gift from Joan Massague (Addgene plasmid # 27027 ; http://n2t.net/addgene:27027 ; RRID:Addgene_27027)
