[The description below was written by a language model from this plasmid's Addgene catalogue record.]
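Description:
pQCXIH-Flag Smad3 AAGY is a retroviral mammalian expression plasmid built on the Clontech pQCXIH backbone (about 7.8 kb without insert). It carries a roughly 1.3 kb human SMAD3 cDNA with an N-terminal Flag epitope tag. It is maintained in E. coli as a high-copy plasmid under ampicillin selection, and transduced or transfected mammalian cells are selected with hygromycin. No feature table accompanies the record, so the promoter and viral elements are not itemised. The 3′ sequencing primer lies in an IRES, which fits the bicistronic design generally associated with this vector family: the gene of interest sits upstream of an IRES-linked hygromycin resistance gene, so both are translated from one transcript within a packageable retroviral genome flanked by LTRs. Virus production would depend on packaging functions supplied in trans.

The insert was amplified by PCR from a pCS2-Flag Smad3 template, with the Flag tag encoded in the 5′ primer, and was introduced by blunt-end cloning that destroyed both cloning sites. It carries the substitutions P181A and P182A. As the "AAGY" name implies, these convert the proline residues of a PPGY-type (PY) motif to alanines. PY motifs are typical docking sites for WW-domain proteins such as Nedd4-family ubiquitin ligases. The associated publication concerns Nedd4L targeting of activated Smad2/3 to limit TGF-beta signalling, so this construct is most plausibly used for stable expression of a Flag-tagged Smad3 mutant impaired in that interaction, for comparison with wild-type Smad3. The record does not state this purpose explicitly.
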