>Addgene plasmid #27027 | pQCXIH-Flag Smad3 AAGY | addgene partial sequence | sequence record 33261 | 27027 with LNCX
GCTGTTTTGACCTCCATAGAAGACACCGGGACCGATCCAGCCTCCGCGGCCGGGAACGGTGCATTGGAAC
GGACCTGCAGGAATTGATCCGCGGCCATCTGCAGAATTCGCCCTTTAATGCGGCCGACCATGGACTACAA
GGACGACGATGACAAGTCGTCCATCCTGCCTTTCACTCCCCCGATCGTGAAGCGCCTGCTGGGCTGGAAG
AAGGGCGAGCAGAACGGGCAGGAGGAGAAATGGTGCGAGAAGGCGGTCAAGAGCCTGGTCAAGAAACTCA
AGAAGACGGGGCAGCTGGACGAGCTGGAGAAGGCCATCACCACGCAGAACGTCAACACCAAGTGCATCAC
CATCCCCAGGTCCCTGGATGGCCGGTTGCAGGTGTCCCATCGGAAGGGGCTCCCTCATGTCATCTACTGC
CGCCTGTGGCGATGGCCAGACCTGCACAGCCACCACGAGCTGCGGGCCATGGAGCTGTGTGAGTTCGCCT
TCAATATGAAGAAGGACGAGGTGTGCGTCAATCCCTACCACTACCAGAGAGTAGAGACACCAGTTCTACC
TCCTGTGTTGGTGCCACGCCACACAGAGATCCCGGCCGAGTTCCCCCCACTGGACGACTACAGCCATTCC
ATCCCCGAAAACACTAACTTCCCCGCAGGCATCGAGCCCCAGAGCAATATTCCAGAGACCCCAGCCGCTG
GCTACCTGAGTGAAGATGGAGAAACCAGTGACCACCAGATGAACCACAGCATGGACGCAGGTTCTCCAAA
CCTATCCCCGAATCCGATGTCCCCAGCACATAATAACTTGGACCTGCAGCCAGTTACCTACTGCGAGCCG
GCCTTCTGGTGCTCCATCTCCTACTACGAGCTGAACCAGCGCGTCGGGGAGACATTCCACGCCTCGCAGC
CATCCATGACTGTGGATGGC
